# Supplementary material for: The GENOMES UNCOUPLED1 protein has an ancient, highly conserved role in chloroplast gene expression but not in retrograde signalling
Source: bioRxiv preprint, doi:10.1101/2022.02.25.481377, version 1 (2022-02-26)
Supplement: Notes S1 [file 481377_file06.zip › MpGWB101_proAtGUN1-MpGUN1.gb]

LOCUS       SHp57_MpGWB101_proAtGUN1-MpGUN1       14747 bp    DNA     circular UNA 20-OCT-2021
DEFINITION  Gibson Assembly of AtGUN1 genomic (reversed) - AtGUN1 promoter to
            clone - AtGUN1 genomic CDS TP - MpGUN1 CDS - AtGUN1 genomic
            terminator into Digestion of LC057443 - Fragment 2 (reversed).
ACCESSION   urn.local...2n-7g093qe
VERSION     urn.local...2n-7g093qe
KEYWORDS    .
SOURCE      
  ORGANISM  .
FEATURES             Location/Qualifiers
     source          join(complement(<14438..14747),complement(1..>9156))
                     /organism="Binary vector pMpGWB101"
                     /mol_type="other DNA"
                     /db_xref="taxon:1662869"
     misc_feature    6455..6479
                     /note="T-DNA left border"
                     /standard_name="T-DNA left border"
     regulatory      6603..7381
                     /regulatory_class="promoter"
                     /note="double enhancer version of cauliflower mosaic virus
                     35S promoter"
                     /standard_name="regulatory"
     gene            7416..8441
                     /gene="hptII"
                     /standard_name="hptII gene"
     CDS             7416..8441
                     /gene="hptII"
                     /codon_start=1
                     /transl_table=11
                     /product="hygromycin phosphotransferase II"
                     /protein_id="BAS49607.1"
                     /db_xref="GI:929652359"
                     /translation="MKKPELTATSVEKFLIEKFDSVSDLMQLSEGEESRAFSFDVGGR
                     GYVLRVNSCADGFYKDRYVYRHFASAALPIPEVLDIGEFSESLTYCISRRSQGVTLQD
                     LPETELPAVLQPVAEAMDAIAAADLSQTSGFGPFGPQGIGQYTTWRDFICAIADPHVY
                     HWQTVMDDTVSASVAQALDELMLWAEDCPEVRHLVHADFGSNNVLTDNGRITAVIDWS
                     EAMFGDSQYEVANIFFWRPWLACMEQQTRYFERRHPELAGSPRLRAYMLRIGLDQLYQ
                     SLVDGNFDDAAWAQGRCDAIVRSGAGTVGRTQIARRSAAVWTDGCVEVLADSGNRRPS
                     TRPRAKK"
                     /standard_name="hptII CDS"
     regulatory      8463..8666
                     /regulatory_class="terminator"
                     /note="cauliflower mosaic virus 35S terminator polyA
                     signal"
                     /standard_name="regulatory"
     regulatory      complement(8748..>9156)
                     /regulatory_class="terminator"
                     /note="NOS terminator"
                     /standard_name="NOS terminator regulatory"
     promoter        9157..10656
     5'UTR           10501..10656
                     /standard_name
     sig_peptide     10657..10959
                     /standard_name="TargetP prediction"
     misc_feature    10657..13437
                     /note="Geneious type: ORF"
                     /standard_name
     CDS             10657..11049
                     /standard_name="AtGUN1 transit peptide fragment"
     CDS             <11050..13437
                     /standard_name="MpGUN1 CDS"
     3'UTR           13438..13634
                     /standard_name
     terminator      13438..14437
     misc_feature    14670..14694
                     /note="T-DNA right border"
                     /standard_name="T-DNA right border"
ORIGIN      
        1 aggtttatcc gttcgtccat ttgtatgtgc atgccaacca cagggttccc ctcgggatca
       61 aagtactttg atccaacccc tccgctgcta tagtgcagtc ggcttctgac gttcagtgca
      121 gccgtcttct gaaaacgaca tgtcgcacaa gtcctaagtt acgcgacagg ctgccgccct
      181 gcccttttcc tggcgttttc ttgtcgcgtg ttttagtcgc ataaagtaga atacttgcga
      241 ctagaaccgg agacattacg ccatgaacaa gagcgccgcc gctggcctgc tgggctatgc
      301 ccgcgtcagc accgacgacc aggacttgac caaccaacgg gccgaactgc acgcggccgg
      361 ctgcaccaag ctgttttccg agaagatcac cggcaccagg cgcgaccgcc cggagctggc
      421 caggatgctt gaccacctac gccctggcga cgttgtgaca gtgaccaggc tagaccgcct
      481 ggcccgcagc acccgcgacc tactggacat tgccgagcgc atccaggagg ccggcgcggg
      541 cctgcgtagc ctggcagagc cgtgggccga caccaccacg ccggccggcc gcatggtgtt
      601 gaccgtgttc gccggcattg ccgagttcga gcgttcccta atcatcgacc gcacccggag
      661 cgggcgcgag gccgccaagg cccgaggcgt gaagtttggc ccccgcccta ccctcacccc
      721 ggcacagatc gcgcacgccc gcgagctgat cgaccaggaa ggccgcaccg tgaaagaggc
      781 ggctgcactg cttggcgtgc atcgctcgac cctgtaccgc gcacttgagc gcagcgagga
      841 agtgacgccc accgaggcca ggcggcgcgg tgccttccgt gaggacgcat tgaccgaggc
      901 cgacgccctg gcggccgccg agaatgaacg ccaagaggaa caagcatgaa accgcaccag
      961 gacggccagg acgaaccgtt tttcattacc gaagagatcg aggcggagat gatcgcggcc
     1021 gggtacgtgt tcgagccgcc cgcgcacgtc tcaaccgtgc ggctgcatga aatcctggcc
     1081 ggtttgtctg atgccaagct ggcggcctgg ccggccagct tggccgctga agaaaccgag
     1141 cgccgccgtc taaaaaggtg atgtgtattt gagtaaaaca gcttgcgtca tgcggtcgct
     1201 gcgtatatga tgcgatgagt aaataaacaa atacgcaagg ggaacgcatg aaggttatcg
     1261 ctgtacttaa ccagaaaggc gggtcaggca agacgaccat cgcaacccat ctagcccgcg
     1321 ccctgcaact cgccggggcc gatgttctgt tagtcgattc cgatccccag ggcagtgccc
     1381 gcgattgggc ggccgtgcgg gaagatcaac cgctaaccgt tgtcggcatc gaccgcccga
     1441 cgattgaccg cgacgtgaag gccatcggcc ggcgcgactt cgtagtgatc gacggagcgc
     1501 cccaggcggc ggacttggct gtgtccgcga tcaaggcagc cgacttcgtg ctgattccgg
     1561 tgcagccaag cccttacgac atatgggcca ccgccgacct ggtggagctg gttaagcagc
     1621 gcattgaggt cacggatgga aggctacaag cggcctttgt cgtgtcgcgg gcgatcaaag
     1681 gcacgcgcat cggcggtgag gttgccgagg cgctggccgg gtacgagctg cccattcttg
     1741 agtcccgtat cacgcagcgc gtgagctacc caggcactgc cgccgccggc acaaccgttc
     1801 ttgaatcaga acccgagggc gacgctgccc gcgaggtcca ggcgctggcc gctgaaatta
     1861 aatcaaaact catttgagtt aatgaggtaa agagaaaatg agcaaaagca caaacacgct
     1921 aagtgccggc cgtccgagcg cacgcagcag caaggctgca acgttggcca gcctggcaga
     1981 cacgccagcc atgaagcggg tcaactttca gttgccggcg gaggatcaca ccaagctgaa
     2041 gatgtacgcg gtacgccaag gcaagaccat taccgagctg ctatctgaat acatcgcgca
     2101 gctaccagag taaatgagca aatgaataaa tgagtagatg aattttagcg gctaaaggag
     2161 gcggcatgga aaatcaagaa caaccaggca ccgacgccgt ggaatgcccc atgtgtggag
     2221 gaacgggcgg ttggccaggc gtaagcggct gggttgtctg ccggccctgc aatggcactg
     2281 gaacccccaa gcccgaggaa tcggcgtgag cggtcgcaaa ccatccggcc cggtacaaat
     2341 cggcgcggcg ctgggtgatg acctggtgga gaagttgaag gccgcgcagg ccgcccagcg
     2401 gcaacgcatc gaggcagaag cacgccccgg tgaatcgtgg caagcggccg ctgatcgaat
     2461 ccgcaaagaa tcccggcaac cgccggcagc cggtgcgccg tcgattagga agccgcccaa
     2521 gggcgacgag caaccagatt ttttcgttcc gatgctctat gacgtgggca cccgcgatag
     2581 tcgcagcatc atggacgtgg ccgttttccg tctgtcgaag cgtgaccgac gagctggcga
     2641 ggtgatccgc tacgagcttc cagacgggca cgtagaggtt tccgcagggc cggccggcat
     2701 ggccagtgtg tgggattacg acctggtact gatggcggtt tcccatctaa ccgaatccat
     2761 gaaccgatac cgggaaggga agggagacaa gcccggccgc gtgttccgtc cacacgttgc
     2821 ggacgtactc aagttctgcc ggcgagccga tggcggaaag cagaaagacg acctggtaga
     2881 aacctgcatt cggttaaaca ccacgcacgt tgccatgcag cgtacgaaga aggccaagaa
     2941 cggccgcctg gtgacggtat ccgagggtga agccttgatt agccgctaca agatcgtaaa
     3001 gagcgaaacc gggcggccgg agtacatcga gatcgagcta gctgattgga tgtaccgcga
     3061 gatcacagaa ggcaagaacc cggacgtgct gacggttcac cccgattact ttttgatcga
     3121 tcccggcatc ggccgttttc tctaccgcct ggcacgccgc gccgcaggca aggcagaagc
     3181 cagatggttg ttcaagacga tctacgaacg cagtggcagc gccggagagt tcaagaagtt
     3241 ctgtttcacc gtgcgcaagc tgatcgggtc aaatgacctg ccggagtacg atttgaagga
     3301 ggaggcgggg caggctggcc cgatcctagt catgcgctac cgcaacctga tcgagggcga
     3361 agcatccgcc ggttcctaat gtacggagca gatgctaggg caaattgccc tagcagggga
     3421 aaaaggtcga aaaggtctct ttcctgtgga tagcacgtac attgggaacc caaagccgta
     3481 cattgggaac cggaacccgt acattgggaa cccaaagccg tacattggga accggtcaca
     3541 catgtaagtg actgatataa aagagaaaaa aggcgatttt tccgcctaaa actctttaaa
     3601 acttattaaa actcttaaaa cccgcctggc ctgtgcataa ctgtctggcc agcgcacagc
     3661 cgaagagctg caaaaagcgc ctacccttcg gtcgctgcgc tccctacgcc ccgccgcttc
     3721 gcgtcggcct atcgcggccg ctggccgctc aaaaatggct ggcctacggc caggcaatct
     3781 accagggcgc ggacaagccg cgccgtcgcc actcgaccgc cggcgcccac atcaaggcac
     3841 cctgcctcgc gcgtttcggt gatgacggtg aaaacctctg acacatgcag ctcccggaga
     3901 cggtcacagc ttgtctgtaa gcggatgccg ggagcagaca agcccgtcag ggcgcgtcag
     3961 cgggtgttgg cgggtgtcgg ggcgcagcca tgacccagtc acgtagcgat agcggagtgt
     4021 atactggctt aactatgcgg catcagagca gattgtactg agagtgcacc atatgcggtg
     4081 tgaaataccg cacagatgcg taaggagaaa ataccgcatc aggcgctctt ccgcttcctc
     4141 gctcactgac tcgctgcgct cggtcgttcg gctgcggcga gcggtatcag ctcactcaaa
     4201 ggcggtaata cggttatcca cagaatcagg ggataacgca ggaaagaaca tgtgagcaaa
     4261 aggccagcaa aaggccagga accgtaaaaa ggccgcgttg ctggcgtttt tccataggct
     4321 ccgcccccct gacgagcatc acaaaaatcg acgctcaagt cagaggtggc gaaacccgac
     4381 aggactataa agataccagg cgtttccccc tggaagctcc ctcgtgcgct ctcctgttcc
     4441 gaccctgccg cttaccggat acctgtccgc ctttctccct tcgggaagcg tggcgctttc
     4501 tcatagctca cgctgtaggt atctcagttc ggtgtaggtc gttcgctcca agctgggctg
     4561 tgtgcacgaa ccccccgttc agcccgaccg ctgcgcctta tccggtaact atcgtcttga
     4621 gtccaacccg gtaagacacg acttatcgcc actggcagca gccactggta acaggattag
     4681 cagagcgagg tatgtaggcg gtgctacaga gttcttgaag tggtggccta actacggcta
     4741 cactagaagg acagtatttg gtatctgcgc tctgctgaag ccagttacct tcggaaaaag
     4801 agttggtagc tcttgatccg gcaaacaaac caccgctggt agcggtggtt tttttgtttg
     4861 caagcagcag attacgcgca gaaaaaaagg atctcaagaa gatcctttga tcttttctac
     4921 ggggtctgac gctcagtgga acgaaaactc acgttaaggg attttggtca tgcatgatat
     4981 atctcccaat ttgtgtaggg cttattatgc acgcttaaaa ataataaaag cagacttgac
     5041 ctgatagttt ggctgtgagc aattatgtgc ttagtgcatc taacgcttga gttaagccgc
     5101 gccgcgaagc ggcgtcggct tgaacgaatt tctagctaga cattatttgc cgactacctt
     5161 ggtgatctcg cctttcacgt agtggacaaa ttcttccaac tgatctgcgc gcgaggccaa
     5221 gcgatcttct tcttgtccaa gataagcctg tctagcttca agtatgacgg gctgatactg
     5281 ggccggcagg cgctccattg cccagtcggc agcgacatcc ttcggcgcga ttttgccggt
     5341 tactgcgctg taccaaatgc gggacaacgt aagcactaca tttcgctcat cgccagccca
     5401 gtcgggcggc gagttccata gcgttaaggt ttcatttagc gcctcaaata gatcctgttc
     5461 aggaaccgga tcaaagagtt cctccgccgc tggacctacc aaggcaacgc tatgttctct
     5521 tgcttttgtc agcaagatag ccagatcaat gtcgatcgtg gctggctcga agatacctgc
     5581 aagaatgtca ttgcgctgcc attctccaaa ttgcagttcg cgcttagctg gataacgcca
     5641 cggaatgatg tcgtcgtgca caacaatggt gacttctaca gcgcggagaa tctcgctctc
     5701 tccaggggaa gccgaagttt ccaaaaggtc gttgatcaaa gctcgccgcg ttgtttcatc
     5761 aagccttacg gtcaccgtaa ccagcaaatc aatatcactg tgtggcttca ggccgccatc
     5821 cactgcggag ccgtacaaat gtacggccag caacgtcggt tcgagatggc gctcgatgac
     5881 gccaactacc tctgatagtt gagtcgatac ttcggcgatc accgcttccc ccatgatgtt
     5941 taactttgtt ttagggcgac tgccctgctg cgtaacatcg ttgctgctcc ataacatcaa
     6001 acatcgaccc acggcgtaac gcgcttgctg cttggatgcc cgaggcatag actgtacccc
     6061 aaaaaaacag tcataacaag ccatgaaaac cgccactgcg ccgttaccac cgctgcgttc
     6121 ggtcaaggtt ctggaccagt tgcgtgagcg catacgctac ttgcattaca gcttacgaac
     6181 cgaacaggct tatgtccact gggttcgtgc ccgaattgat cacaggcagc aacgctctgt
     6241 catcgttaca atcaacatgc taccctccgc gagatcatcc gtgtttcaaa cccggcagct
     6301 tagttgccgt tcttccgaat agcatcggta acatgagcaa agtctgccgc cttacaacgg
     6361 ctctcccgct gacgccgtcc cggactgatg ggctgcctgt atcgagtggt gattttgtgc
     6421 cgagctgccg gtcggggagc tgttggctgg ctggtggcag gatatattgt ggtgtaaaca
     6481 aattgacgct tagacaactt aataacacat tgcggacgtt tttaatgtac tgaattaacg
     6541 ccgaattagg ctgaatttat ttctgaattc ggtttgcgta ttggctagag cagcttgcca
     6601 acatggtgga gcacgacact ctcgtctact ccaagaatat caaagataca gtctcagaag
     6661 accaaagggc tattgagact tttcaacaaa gggtaatatc gggaaacctc ctcggattcc
     6721 attgcccagc tatctgtcac ttcatcaaaa ggacagtaga aaaggaaggt ggcacctaca
     6781 aatgccatca ttgcgataaa ggaaaggcta tcgttcaaga tgcctctgcc gacagtggtc
     6841 ccaaagatgg acccccaccc acgaggagca tcgtggaaaa agaagacgtt ccaaccacgt
     6901 cttcaaagca agtggattga tgtgaacatg gtggagcacg acactctcgt ctactccaag
     6961 aatatcaaag atacagtctc agaagaccaa agggctattg agacttttca acaaagggta
     7021 atatcgggaa acctcctcgg attccattgc ccagctatct gtcacttcat caaaaggaca
     7081 gtagaaaagg aaggtggcac ctacaaatgc catcattgcg ataaaggaaa ggctatcgtt
     7141 caagatgcct ctgccgacag tggtcccaaa gatggacccc cacccacgag gagcatcgtg
     7201 gaaaaagaag acgttccaac cacgtcttca aagcaagtgg attgatgtga tatctccact
     7261 gacgtaaggg atgacgcaca atcccactat ccttcgcaag accttcctct atataaggaa
     7321 gttcatttca tttggagagg acacgctgaa atcaccagtc tctctctaca aatctatctc
     7381 tctcgagctt tcgcagatcc ggggggcaat gagatatgaa aaagcctgaa ctcaccgcga
     7441 cgtctgtcga gaagtttctg atcgaaaagt tcgacagcgt ctccgacctg atgcagctct
     7501 cggagggcga agaatctcgt gctttcagct tcgatgtagg agggcgtgga tatgtcctgc
     7561 gggtaaatag ctgcgccgat ggtttctaca aagatcgtta tgtttatcgg cactttgcat
     7621 cggccgcgct cccgattccg gaagtgcttg acattgggga gtttagcgag agcctgacct
     7681 attgcatctc ccgccgttca cagggtgtca cgttgcaaga cctgcctgaa accgaactgc
     7741 ccgctgttct acaaccggtc gcggaggcta tggatgcgat cgctgcggcc gatcttagcc
     7801 agacgagcgg gttcggccca ttcggaccgc aaggaatcgg tcaatacact acatggcgtg
     7861 atttcatatg cgcgattgct gatccccatg tgtatcactg gcaaactgtg atggacgaca
     7921 ccgtcagtgc gtccgtcgcg caggctctcg atgagctgat gctttgggcc gaggactgcc
     7981 ccgaagtccg gcacctcgtg cacgcggatt tcggctccaa caatgtcctg acggacaatg
     8041 gccgcataac agcggtcatt gactggagcg aggcgatgtt cggggattcc caatacgagg
     8101 tcgccaacat cttcttctgg aggccgtggt tggcttgtat ggagcagcag acgcgctact
     8161 tcgagcggag gcatccggag cttgcaggat cgccacgact ccgggcgtat atgctccgca
     8221 ttggtcttga ccaactctat cagagcttgg ttgacggcaa tttcgatgat gcagcttggg
     8281 cgcagggtcg atgcgacgca atcgtccgat ccggagccgg gactgtcggg cgtacacaaa
     8341 tcgcccgcag aagcgcggcc gtctggaccg atggctgtgt agaagtactc gccgatagtg
     8401 gaaaccgacg ccccagcact cgtccgaggg caaagaaata gagtagatgc cgaccgggat
     8461 ctgtcgatcg acaagctcga gtttctccat aataatgtgt gagtagttcc cagataaggg
     8521 aattagggtt cctatagggt ttcgctcatg tgttgagcat ataagaaacc cttagtatgt
     8581 atttgtattt gtaaaatact tctatcaata aaatttctaa ttcctaaaac caaaatccag
     8641 tactaaaatc cagatccccc gaattaattc ggcgttaatt cagtacatta aaaacgtccg
     8701 caatgtgttg aattcagaaa taggcgcgcc taattcagcc taatgtgagt tagctcactc
     8761 attaggcacc ccaggcttta cactttatgc ttccggctcg tatgttgtgt ggaattgtga
     8821 gcggataaca atttcacaca ggaaacagct atgaccatga ttacgaattg gttccggaac
     8881 caattcccga tctagtaaca tagatgacac cgcgcgcgat aatttatcct agtttgcgcg
     8941 ctatattttg ttttctatcg cgtattaaat gtataattgc gggactctaa tcataaaaac
     9001 ccatctcata aataacgtca tgcattacat gttaattatt acatgcttaa cgtaattcaa
     9061 cagaaattat atgataatca tcgcaagacc ggcaacagga ttcaatctta agaaacttta
     9121 ttgccaaatg tttgaacgat cggggaaatt cgagctgttt gcagtttcaa tttcactcca
     9181 ttgagaaatt ggattttgat tatcattgtg taattgactt gaatctgtcg cacattagtt
     9241 atatgtagtg tgtccattgc tatatctggc tctgcttctt gataaggatc ttggtgtttg
     9301 actttgatta atggtttcat ttcgatagct atgttctgat atgttctcaa taaagtgaca
     9361 accatataaa gggttgatcc catgagtttg ttctccgttc ctcttgtttg aaatgcggtg
     9421 attttagctg ttcttaggag tatttcaatt gtagtcctat cctgtgaaag ttctttgtaa
     9481 tgtcttgaat tttgattatg attgtgttga atttatcacg ccttagttat atgtagttgt
     9541 tcattgctat ttctggctct ccctcttgat aaggatcttg gtgtttctct aatgctgcct
     9601 cttgctgttt ggtgcgatat agataggcat tcgggtctga aatctaacct atacattgac
     9661 ttcgatcttc gatttatggt ttcatttcaa tagcttttct cgggttttag ttttactgaa
     9721 atataacaat tgaatgatcc catgagtttt gcttgttgtg tgatgtgttc tcggttcctt
     9781 ttgtttgtaa tttcaattgt atttatgtct tgtgaaagag ctttataatg gtttaattgg
     9841 atgagagaca aataatatac attctctatg gcagccagta actgttgatc ttatattaca
     9901 catgtaagat aatgttggac cagaaatgtc aacatctttc gagaagtttt gtgtggcagt
     9961 aattcagata tatgttcact ctgtgacgca agcgtttaat atcttggcac tgaaatcgtt
    10021 gtcggaatac tgagagtttg acatctggaa cattaggatt cctttggagt tcgaaaattc
    10081 tggttcctac atttatataa aaacaagaca gtgatatcag agtttttaga ttgtttcagc
    10141 tttctacatt acttttttgc tatattaggt ggaacaatga ctcgtgcaac atccaaatgt
    10201 tctttctact cgtcaatagg taggtggttg attacataat ttggtgagag ttggtcgcat
    10261 aaagcttaac caataccata tctttcccca gatctcctct cagaaagtct gataaacaaa
    10321 ttatttaaca gaacagatac acaattggaa aacaaatatg tgacaattat tgcaaaaaca
    10381 aataagaatg aaagaaacag acgaaagtta agtaaccatg actttagtga aattaatcaa
    10441 tttcgtaagc aaaataataa aaaatcattt ttctaggaag cagaggagga gagtcctacc
    10501 aattcatctt ctctctctct ctatcggctc atatctccaa aagacctatc caaaaaaaaa
    10561 aagtttgagt ctttacgaat tccaaagaag caatgaaaaa ccctatccat atgtagctct
    10621 tttcgattcc gtaatcacca caaactcttc ctttcaatgg cgtcaacgcc gcctcactgg
    10681 gtcaccacca ccaacaacca ccgtccatgg cttcctcagc gtcctcgtcc cggtcgctcc
    10741 gttacctcag ctcctccctc ttcttcagcc tctgtttctt cagctcatct ttcacagact
    10801 actccaaatt tctctccttt gcaaaccccc aaatcagatt tctccggtcg tcaatctacc
    10861 cgattcgtct cccccgccac caataaccac cgtcagacca ggcaaaaccc aaactacaac
    10921 caccgtccgt atggtgcctc ttcttctcct cgtggctcag ctcctccgcc ttcatctgta
    10981 gctactgtag ctccagctca actatcacaa cctcctaact tttcgcctct ccaaacccca
    11041 aaatccgatc tcagtgcgga gttttgtggt cgcagatcca ctcgtcttgt ttccaaattc
    11101 caccacggac gccaaaagct gtatctcggt aagcacagtc cggaagcgga catggtggct
    11161 gagagggtgc tgaaggccac ttcggccata ggcacggccg ctctgctcga tcagtggtcg
    11221 gacaaactag tgtgcgtcga ggacttccct tatctgctgc gcgagctcgg taactgggga
    11281 gcttgggaga aggctttgaa aagtttcgag tggatgttga ggcaggcgcg gctcagcggt
    11341 gagtggagta agctcgcgag cattatgatc agcactctgg gacgactggg aaaggtggat
    11401 cttgcccagg aagtgttcaa caacgcgcaa tcccgagggt tcggtgataa cgtgtacgct
    11461 tattcggctc tcgtgagcgc ctacggtcgt agtggtcgat gcaaagaagc tctggatgta
    11521 ttccagttga tgaagaagtc cgggtgcaaa cctaatctca taacttacaa caccatcatc
    11581 gacgcatgcg gcaaaggcgg agtcgacctc aacaaggcgc tcgaaatttt tgacgaaatg
    11641 cagagggaag gagtcgaacc ggaccgcata acctttaatt ctctgatcgc agtttgcagc
    11701 cgaggcagtc tctgggagga gtcgcagaaa gtgtttgctg aaatgcagcg ccgtggcatt
    11761 gaacaggaca ttttcacata caacactttg atagacgccg tctgtaaggg gggccagatg
    11821 gagttggccg catcgatcgt agcagccatg cgacacaagt caataaaccc gaacgttgtc
    11881 acttacagca ctatgattga tggctacggc aaaattggct gttttgatca ggccatcaat
    11941 ttataccacg aaatgaaaga cgccaacata tatcctgatc gagtttctta caacacttta
    12001 gtcgacattt atgcgaagct tgggagattt gacgatgctc tcgccacctg cactgaaatg
    12061 gagagggccg gctggaaaac cgacgtagtc acgtacaacg ccctcataga tgcatatggc
    12121 aaacagggca aatacgacga tgcatctaaa ttgttcgaca agatgaaatc agaaggcgtc
    12181 gttccgaatg tgttgaccta ctctgctctg atagatgcgt attctaaggg tgggcgacac
    12241 agagaagcta gcgaggtttt tcagcagttc aagaaggctg gtctgcaacc ggatgttgtt
    12301 ctctacagcg ctctgattga cgcctatttc aagaatgggt tggtcaatga ggcagtggca
    12361 ctgctggagg agatgatgaa gcagggcatc cagccgaaca tagtcacgta caactctctc
    12421 atcgatgctt acggaagaag gggcgaggtc gacaaagcct ggaagacact ggagtctagt
    12481 agggatgaca acatcactcc tgattgtaca aatgtgaaca ccatttatca tcaacacagg
    12541 cctagaactg tgcacacgga gggtcccgcc tgcaacaatg aattgatagc tattggaagg
    12601 caacctgtgg atgaatcatg catccctgta gatcgcaata agggcaagca tggaaacatt
    12661 ttggcagctg tgaaaatctt ccacgatatg caggagtcgg gattaaaacc caacgtcgtg
    12721 acgttctcag ctattttgaa cgcatgcagt cgctgtgcgt ctttcgaaga ggcttccgtc
    12781 cttttggagg agatgagact ttttgatagc agggtctacg gcgttgcata cggattgctg
    12841 atgggttcac gcgagcatgt ttggggggaa gctgaggttc tcttcaacca aattgccttc
    12901 atggactacg ccactgcagc agccttctac aatgccttga cggatgttct ttggcacttt
    12961 ggccagagag agggtgctca aaaggtggct gtggcagcga agaggcgcag agtatgggag
    13021 aacgcctggt ggcgatctga ccagcagttt tgtctcgatc tccatttaat gtctgtaggt
    13081 gctgcacaag ctatgcttca tgtatggctg cttgacatac gaagtttggt ctgggaaggc
    13141 cacgagctac cacgtttttt gagtatcctg actggatggg gcaaacacag caaagtggcc
    13201 ggcgcaagtg ctgtgaagaa ggctgtggaa acccggttga tggagattgg agcacctttc
    13261 caggtggcta aatataacga agggcgtctg atttcagcgg gacgagtcgt ctataattgg
    13321 ctcagggatg cgaaaactct tcctctcctt cttttacagg attccaggca ggctccatat
    13381 ccaagaaggg agatgtccat gccagacttg cggctactgt cactgcaacc cccatagctt
    13441 agtgtatgat gtaaaagtaa aacaatttgt gttgatcatt aaagtgtata ggaccaatgg
    13501 tcctaacaat gtttggctct gtgctaatat ttgtaacaaa gcaactcgat tgattatgtg
    13561 aaaatcgttt tgtctttttc ttttcttaaa gatatgtaag aataaatatt ttaaagcaaa
    13621 tctcgagatt tattagaaac aaaaaaggat tatttacatt aaacagagaa aatctctatt
    13681 gacattggcc gtttcgtgat ccgttgctgg ttttatggaa actaaacaga ggaatccaca
    13741 ggttttcgaa agtaaaccag tttgattata aatagttcaa cttgtcaaca acaccccagt
    13801 gacgcttcag ttacttattt aacgtgattt tttcacccgt cggtaaaaaa ataaatatca
    13861 ttcttgactt tactttattt ctatgttaga tgacacatat ttatttcatt actttcttac
    13921 caaaaggcaa aacccacaat cgagttaaac ttccactgta atggacctaa tggttgcaat
    13981 tgtctatcca cacacatcta ctacgtttct cactagaaca atcacctaca aatttcatgg
    14041 taaattcttc tatacagtta aaagtaaaac actcgaataa atattttcca taacacgtga
    14101 gagtatcttg ttggtgtttt gtcattatcc tcttaacctg acaccaaatt tgtagtaagt
    14161 ttatttttta cgcaacatat tattgactac tatattcata cacgattttt ttattttatt
    14221 tttcggatca aatcaaatac tcaggcaaag gtcgaaaaac gttaaaagat tttttcattt
    14281 tattaaaaaa accacagaaa ctcatggttt tttttacgag atatatttgt atcttatata
    14341 ataaaatacg ttaataatat atcagtagca agcctttgta caccagtccc atcgttctct
    14401 atataaacca ttcttctcct tcctctcatt tttatgtacc caagcttggc actggccgtc
    14461 gttttacaac gtcgtgactg ggaaaaccct ggcgttaccc aacttaatcg ccttgcagca
    14521 catccccctt tcgccagctg gcgtaatagc gaagaggccc gcaccgatcg cccttcccaa
    14581 cagttgcgca gcctgaatgg cgaatgctag agcagcttga gcttggatca gattgtcgtt
    14641 tcccgccttc agtttaaact atcagtgttt gacaggatat attggcgggt aaacctaaga
    14701 gaaaagagcg tttattagaa taatcggata tttaaaaggg cgtgaaa
//
