# Supplementary material for: The GENOMES UNCOUPLED1 protein has an ancient, highly conserved role in chloroplast gene expression but not in retrograde signalling
Source: bioRxiv preprint, doi:10.1101/2022.02.25.481377, version 1 (2022-02-26)
Supplement: Notes S1 [file 481377_file06.zip › MpGWB101_proAtGUN1-CoGUN1.gb]

LOCUS       pMpGWB101:proAtGUN1-CoGUN1       14882 bp    DNA     circular UNA 20-OCT-2021
DEFINITION  Gibson Assembly of AtGUN1 promoter and transit peptide, C. orbicularis GUN1 CDS and AtGUN1 terminator into MpGWB101.
ACCESSION   urn.local...14j-b5tbuk4
VERSION     urn.local...14j-b5tbuk4
KEYWORDS    .
SOURCE      
  ORGANISM  .
FEATURES             Location/Qualifiers
     source          join(complement(<14573..14882),complement(1..>9156))
                     /organism="Binary vector pMpGWB101"
                     /mol_type="other DNA"
                     /db_xref="taxon:1662869"
     misc_feature    6455..6479
                     /note="T-DNA left border"
                     /standard_name="T-DNA left border"
     regulatory      6603..7381
                     /regulatory_class="promoter"
                     /note="double enhancer version of cauliflower mosaic virus
                     35S promoter"
                     /standard_name="regulatory"
     gene            7416..8441
                     /gene="hptII"
                     /standard_name="hptII gene"
     CDS             7416..8441
                     /gene="hptII"
                     /codon_start=1
                     /transl_table=11
                     /product="hygromycin phosphotransferase II"
                     /protein_id="BAS49607.1"
                     /db_xref="GI:929652359"
                     /translation="MKKPELTATSVEKFLIEKFDSVSDLMQLSEGEESRAFSFDVGGR
                     GYVLRVNSCADGFYKDRYVYRHFASAALPIPEVLDIGEFSESLTYCISRRSQGVTLQD
                     LPETELPAVLQPVAEAMDAIAAADLSQTSGFGPFGPQGIGQYTTWRDFICAIADPHVY
                     HWQTVMDDTVSASVAQALDELMLWAEDCPEVRHLVHADFGSNNVLTDNGRITAVIDWS
                     EAMFGDSQYEVANIFFWRPWLACMEQQTRYFERRHPELAGSPRLRAYMLRIGLDQLYQ
                     SLVDGNFDDAAWAQGRCDAIVRSGAGTVGRTQIARRSAAVWTDGCVEVLADSGNRRPS
                     TRPRAKK"
                     /standard_name="hptII CDS"
     regulatory      8463..8666
                     /regulatory_class="terminator"
                     /note="cauliflower mosaic virus 35S terminator polyA
                     signal"
                     /standard_name="regulatory"
     regulatory      complement(8748..>9156)
                     /regulatory_class="terminator"
                     /note="NOS terminator"
                     /standard_name="NOS terminator regulatory"
     promoter        9157..10656
     5'UTR           10501..10656
                     /standard_name
     misc_feature    <10657..13572
                     /note="Geneious type: ORF"
                     /standard_name
     sig_peptide     10657..10959
                     /standard_name="Target P transit peptide prediction"
     CDS             10657..>11049
                     /standard_name="AtGUN1 transit peptide cloned"
     misc_feature    10995..13599
                     /standard_name="C. orbicularis GUN1 gene fragment ordered"
     misc_feature    10995..11027
                     /standard_name="Gibson overlap Tm 73"
     CDS             11050..13572
                     /standard_name="C. orbicularis GUN1 CDS without transit
                     peptide"
     misc_feature    13556..13599
                     /standard_name="GIbson overlap Tm 72"
     3'UTR           13573..13769
                     /standard_name
     terminator      13573..14572
     misc_feature    14805..14829
                     /note="T-DNA right border"
                     /standard_name="T-DNA right border"
ORIGIN      
        1 aggtttatcc gttcgtccat ttgtatgtgc atgccaacca cagggttccc ctcgggatca
       61 aagtactttg atccaacccc tccgctgcta tagtgcagtc ggcttctgac gttcagtgca
      121 gccgtcttct gaaaacgaca tgtcgcacaa gtcctaagtt acgcgacagg ctgccgccct
      181 gcccttttcc tggcgttttc ttgtcgcgtg ttttagtcgc ataaagtaga atacttgcga
      241 ctagaaccgg agacattacg ccatgaacaa gagcgccgcc gctggcctgc tgggctatgc
      301 ccgcgtcagc accgacgacc aggacttgac caaccaacgg gccgaactgc acgcggccgg
      361 ctgcaccaag ctgttttccg agaagatcac cggcaccagg cgcgaccgcc cggagctggc
      421 caggatgctt gaccacctac gccctggcga cgttgtgaca gtgaccaggc tagaccgcct
      481 ggcccgcagc acccgcgacc tactggacat tgccgagcgc atccaggagg ccggcgcggg
      541 cctgcgtagc ctggcagagc cgtgggccga caccaccacg ccggccggcc gcatggtgtt
      601 gaccgtgttc gccggcattg ccgagttcga gcgttcccta atcatcgacc gcacccggag
      661 cgggcgcgag gccgccaagg cccgaggcgt gaagtttggc ccccgcccta ccctcacccc
      721 ggcacagatc gcgcacgccc gcgagctgat cgaccaggaa ggccgcaccg tgaaagaggc
      781 ggctgcactg cttggcgtgc atcgctcgac cctgtaccgc gcacttgagc gcagcgagga
      841 agtgacgccc accgaggcca ggcggcgcgg tgccttccgt gaggacgcat tgaccgaggc
      901 cgacgccctg gcggccgccg agaatgaacg ccaagaggaa caagcatgaa accgcaccag
      961 gacggccagg acgaaccgtt tttcattacc gaagagatcg aggcggagat gatcgcggcc
     1021 gggtacgtgt tcgagccgcc cgcgcacgtc tcaaccgtgc ggctgcatga aatcctggcc
     1081 ggtttgtctg atgccaagct ggcggcctgg ccggccagct tggccgctga agaaaccgag
     1141 cgccgccgtc taaaaaggtg atgtgtattt gagtaaaaca gcttgcgtca tgcggtcgct
     1201 gcgtatatga tgcgatgagt aaataaacaa atacgcaagg ggaacgcatg aaggttatcg
     1261 ctgtacttaa ccagaaaggc gggtcaggca agacgaccat cgcaacccat ctagcccgcg
     1321 ccctgcaact cgccggggcc gatgttctgt tagtcgattc cgatccccag ggcagtgccc
     1381 gcgattgggc ggccgtgcgg gaagatcaac cgctaaccgt tgtcggcatc gaccgcccga
     1441 cgattgaccg cgacgtgaag gccatcggcc ggcgcgactt cgtagtgatc gacggagcgc
     1501 cccaggcggc ggacttggct gtgtccgcga tcaaggcagc cgacttcgtg ctgattccgg
     1561 tgcagccaag cccttacgac atatgggcca ccgccgacct ggtggagctg gttaagcagc
     1621 gcattgaggt cacggatgga aggctacaag cggcctttgt cgtgtcgcgg gcgatcaaag
     1681 gcacgcgcat cggcggtgag gttgccgagg cgctggccgg gtacgagctg cccattcttg
     1741 agtcccgtat cacgcagcgc gtgagctacc caggcactgc cgccgccggc acaaccgttc
     1801 ttgaatcaga acccgagggc gacgctgccc gcgaggtcca ggcgctggcc gctgaaatta
     1861 aatcaaaact catttgagtt aatgaggtaa agagaaaatg agcaaaagca caaacacgct
     1921 aagtgccggc cgtccgagcg cacgcagcag caaggctgca acgttggcca gcctggcaga
     1981 cacgccagcc atgaagcggg tcaactttca gttgccggcg gaggatcaca ccaagctgaa
     2041 gatgtacgcg gtacgccaag gcaagaccat taccgagctg ctatctgaat acatcgcgca
     2101 gctaccagag taaatgagca aatgaataaa tgagtagatg aattttagcg gctaaaggag
     2161 gcggcatgga aaatcaagaa caaccaggca ccgacgccgt ggaatgcccc atgtgtggag
     2221 gaacgggcgg ttggccaggc gtaagcggct gggttgtctg ccggccctgc aatggcactg
     2281 gaacccccaa gcccgaggaa tcggcgtgag cggtcgcaaa ccatccggcc cggtacaaat
     2341 cggcgcggcg ctgggtgatg acctggtgga gaagttgaag gccgcgcagg ccgcccagcg
     2401 gcaacgcatc gaggcagaag cacgccccgg tgaatcgtgg caagcggccg ctgatcgaat
     2461 ccgcaaagaa tcccggcaac cgccggcagc cggtgcgccg tcgattagga agccgcccaa
     2521 gggcgacgag caaccagatt ttttcgttcc gatgctctat gacgtgggca cccgcgatag
     2581 tcgcagcatc atggacgtgg ccgttttccg tctgtcgaag cgtgaccgac gagctggcga
     2641 ggtgatccgc tacgagcttc cagacgggca cgtagaggtt tccgcagggc cggccggcat
     2701 ggccagtgtg tgggattacg acctggtact gatggcggtt tcccatctaa ccgaatccat
     2761 gaaccgatac cgggaaggga agggagacaa gcccggccgc gtgttccgtc cacacgttgc
     2821 ggacgtactc aagttctgcc ggcgagccga tggcggaaag cagaaagacg acctggtaga
     2881 aacctgcatt cggttaaaca ccacgcacgt tgccatgcag cgtacgaaga aggccaagaa
     2941 cggccgcctg gtgacggtat ccgagggtga agccttgatt agccgctaca agatcgtaaa
     3001 gagcgaaacc gggcggccgg agtacatcga gatcgagcta gctgattgga tgtaccgcga
     3061 gatcacagaa ggcaagaacc cggacgtgct gacggttcac cccgattact ttttgatcga
     3121 tcccggcatc ggccgttttc tctaccgcct ggcacgccgc gccgcaggca aggcagaagc
     3181 cagatggttg ttcaagacga tctacgaacg cagtggcagc gccggagagt tcaagaagtt
     3241 ctgtttcacc gtgcgcaagc tgatcgggtc aaatgacctg ccggagtacg atttgaagga
     3301 ggaggcgggg caggctggcc cgatcctagt catgcgctac cgcaacctga tcgagggcga
     3361 agcatccgcc ggttcctaat gtacggagca gatgctaggg caaattgccc tagcagggga
     3421 aaaaggtcga aaaggtctct ttcctgtgga tagcacgtac attgggaacc caaagccgta
     3481 cattgggaac cggaacccgt acattgggaa cccaaagccg tacattggga accggtcaca
     3541 catgtaagtg actgatataa aagagaaaaa aggcgatttt tccgcctaaa actctttaaa
     3601 acttattaaa actcttaaaa cccgcctggc ctgtgcataa ctgtctggcc agcgcacagc
     3661 cgaagagctg caaaaagcgc ctacccttcg gtcgctgcgc tccctacgcc ccgccgcttc
     3721 gcgtcggcct atcgcggccg ctggccgctc aaaaatggct ggcctacggc caggcaatct
     3781 accagggcgc ggacaagccg cgccgtcgcc actcgaccgc cggcgcccac atcaaggcac
     3841 cctgcctcgc gcgtttcggt gatgacggtg aaaacctctg acacatgcag ctcccggaga
     3901 cggtcacagc ttgtctgtaa gcggatgccg ggagcagaca agcccgtcag ggcgcgtcag
     3961 cgggtgttgg cgggtgtcgg ggcgcagcca tgacccagtc acgtagcgat agcggagtgt
     4021 atactggctt aactatgcgg catcagagca gattgtactg agagtgcacc atatgcggtg
     4081 tgaaataccg cacagatgcg taaggagaaa ataccgcatc aggcgctctt ccgcttcctc
     4141 gctcactgac tcgctgcgct cggtcgttcg gctgcggcga gcggtatcag ctcactcaaa
     4201 ggcggtaata cggttatcca cagaatcagg ggataacgca ggaaagaaca tgtgagcaaa
     4261 aggccagcaa aaggccagga accgtaaaaa ggccgcgttg ctggcgtttt tccataggct
     4321 ccgcccccct gacgagcatc acaaaaatcg acgctcaagt cagaggtggc gaaacccgac
     4381 aggactataa agataccagg cgtttccccc tggaagctcc ctcgtgcgct ctcctgttcc
     4441 gaccctgccg cttaccggat acctgtccgc ctttctccct tcgggaagcg tggcgctttc
     4501 tcatagctca cgctgtaggt atctcagttc ggtgtaggtc gttcgctcca agctgggctg
     4561 tgtgcacgaa ccccccgttc agcccgaccg ctgcgcctta tccggtaact atcgtcttga
     4621 gtccaacccg gtaagacacg acttatcgcc actggcagca gccactggta acaggattag
     4681 cagagcgagg tatgtaggcg gtgctacaga gttcttgaag tggtggccta actacggcta
     4741 cactagaagg acagtatttg gtatctgcgc tctgctgaag ccagttacct tcggaaaaag
     4801 agttggtagc tcttgatccg gcaaacaaac caccgctggt agcggtggtt tttttgtttg
     4861 caagcagcag attacgcgca gaaaaaaagg atctcaagaa gatcctttga tcttttctac
     4921 ggggtctgac gctcagtgga acgaaaactc acgttaaggg attttggtca tgcatgatat
     4981 atctcccaat ttgtgtaggg cttattatgc acgcttaaaa ataataaaag cagacttgac
     5041 ctgatagttt ggctgtgagc aattatgtgc ttagtgcatc taacgcttga gttaagccgc
     5101 gccgcgaagc ggcgtcggct tgaacgaatt tctagctaga cattatttgc cgactacctt
     5161 ggtgatctcg cctttcacgt agtggacaaa ttcttccaac tgatctgcgc gcgaggccaa
     5221 gcgatcttct tcttgtccaa gataagcctg tctagcttca agtatgacgg gctgatactg
     5281 ggccggcagg cgctccattg cccagtcggc agcgacatcc ttcggcgcga ttttgccggt
     5341 tactgcgctg taccaaatgc gggacaacgt aagcactaca tttcgctcat cgccagccca
     5401 gtcgggcggc gagttccata gcgttaaggt ttcatttagc gcctcaaata gatcctgttc
     5461 aggaaccgga tcaaagagtt cctccgccgc tggacctacc aaggcaacgc tatgttctct
     5521 tgcttttgtc agcaagatag ccagatcaat gtcgatcgtg gctggctcga agatacctgc
     5581 aagaatgtca ttgcgctgcc attctccaaa ttgcagttcg cgcttagctg gataacgcca
     5641 cggaatgatg tcgtcgtgca caacaatggt gacttctaca gcgcggagaa tctcgctctc
     5701 tccaggggaa gccgaagttt ccaaaaggtc gttgatcaaa gctcgccgcg ttgtttcatc
     5761 aagccttacg gtcaccgtaa ccagcaaatc aatatcactg tgtggcttca ggccgccatc
     5821 cactgcggag ccgtacaaat gtacggccag caacgtcggt tcgagatggc gctcgatgac
     5881 gccaactacc tctgatagtt gagtcgatac ttcggcgatc accgcttccc ccatgatgtt
     5941 taactttgtt ttagggcgac tgccctgctg cgtaacatcg ttgctgctcc ataacatcaa
     6001 acatcgaccc acggcgtaac gcgcttgctg cttggatgcc cgaggcatag actgtacccc
     6061 aaaaaaacag tcataacaag ccatgaaaac cgccactgcg ccgttaccac cgctgcgttc
     6121 ggtcaaggtt ctggaccagt tgcgtgagcg catacgctac ttgcattaca gcttacgaac
     6181 cgaacaggct tatgtccact gggttcgtgc ccgaattgat cacaggcagc aacgctctgt
     6241 catcgttaca atcaacatgc taccctccgc gagatcatcc gtgtttcaaa cccggcagct
     6301 tagttgccgt tcttccgaat agcatcggta acatgagcaa agtctgccgc cttacaacgg
     6361 ctctcccgct gacgccgtcc cggactgatg ggctgcctgt atcgagtggt gattttgtgc
     6421 cgagctgccg gtcggggagc tgttggctgg ctggtggcag gatatattgt ggtgtaaaca
     6481 aattgacgct tagacaactt aataacacat tgcggacgtt tttaatgtac tgaattaacg
     6541 ccgaattagg ctgaatttat ttctgaattc ggtttgcgta ttggctagag cagcttgcca
     6601 acatggtgga gcacgacact ctcgtctact ccaagaatat caaagataca gtctcagaag
     6661 accaaagggc tattgagact tttcaacaaa gggtaatatc gggaaacctc ctcggattcc
     6721 attgcccagc tatctgtcac ttcatcaaaa ggacagtaga aaaggaaggt ggcacctaca
     6781 aatgccatca ttgcgataaa ggaaaggcta tcgttcaaga tgcctctgcc gacagtggtc
     6841 ccaaagatgg acccccaccc acgaggagca tcgtggaaaa agaagacgtt ccaaccacgt
     6901 cttcaaagca agtggattga tgtgaacatg gtggagcacg acactctcgt ctactccaag
     6961 aatatcaaag atacagtctc agaagaccaa agggctattg agacttttca acaaagggta
     7021 atatcgggaa acctcctcgg attccattgc ccagctatct gtcacttcat caaaaggaca
     7081 gtagaaaagg aaggtggcac ctacaaatgc catcattgcg ataaaggaaa ggctatcgtt
     7141 caagatgcct ctgccgacag tggtcccaaa gatggacccc cacccacgag gagcatcgtg
     7201 gaaaaagaag acgttccaac cacgtcttca aagcaagtgg attgatgtga tatctccact
     7261 gacgtaaggg atgacgcaca atcccactat ccttcgcaag accttcctct atataaggaa
     7321 gttcatttca tttggagagg acacgctgaa atcaccagtc tctctctaca aatctatctc
     7381 tctcgagctt tcgcagatcc ggggggcaat gagatatgaa aaagcctgaa ctcaccgcga
     7441 cgtctgtcga gaagtttctg atcgaaaagt tcgacagcgt ctccgacctg atgcagctct
     7501 cggagggcga agaatctcgt gctttcagct tcgatgtagg agggcgtgga tatgtcctgc
     7561 gggtaaatag ctgcgccgat ggtttctaca aagatcgtta tgtttatcgg cactttgcat
     7621 cggccgcgct cccgattccg gaagtgcttg acattgggga gtttagcgag agcctgacct
     7681 attgcatctc ccgccgttca cagggtgtca cgttgcaaga cctgcctgaa accgaactgc
     7741 ccgctgttct acaaccggtc gcggaggcta tggatgcgat cgctgcggcc gatcttagcc
     7801 agacgagcgg gttcggccca ttcggaccgc aaggaatcgg tcaatacact acatggcgtg
     7861 atttcatatg cgcgattgct gatccccatg tgtatcactg gcaaactgtg atggacgaca
     7921 ccgtcagtgc gtccgtcgcg caggctctcg atgagctgat gctttgggcc gaggactgcc
     7981 ccgaagtccg gcacctcgtg cacgcggatt tcggctccaa caatgtcctg acggacaatg
     8041 gccgcataac agcggtcatt gactggagcg aggcgatgtt cggggattcc caatacgagg
     8101 tcgccaacat cttcttctgg aggccgtggt tggcttgtat ggagcagcag acgcgctact
     8161 tcgagcggag gcatccggag cttgcaggat cgccacgact ccgggcgtat atgctccgca
     8221 ttggtcttga ccaactctat cagagcttgg ttgacggcaa tttcgatgat gcagcttggg
     8281 cgcagggtcg atgcgacgca atcgtccgat ccggagccgg gactgtcggg cgtacacaaa
     8341 tcgcccgcag aagcgcggcc gtctggaccg atggctgtgt agaagtactc gccgatagtg
     8401 gaaaccgacg ccccagcact cgtccgaggg caaagaaata gagtagatgc cgaccgggat
     8461 ctgtcgatcg acaagctcga gtttctccat aataatgtgt gagtagttcc cagataaggg
     8521 aattagggtt cctatagggt ttcgctcatg tgttgagcat ataagaaacc cttagtatgt
     8581 atttgtattt gtaaaatact tctatcaata aaatttctaa ttcctaaaac caaaatccag
     8641 tactaaaatc cagatccccc gaattaattc ggcgttaatt cagtacatta aaaacgtccg
     8701 caatgtgttg aattcagaaa taggcgcgcc taattcagcc taatgtgagt tagctcactc
     8761 attaggcacc ccaggcttta cactttatgc ttccggctcg tatgttgtgt ggaattgtga
     8821 gcggataaca atttcacaca ggaaacagct atgaccatga ttacgaattg gttccggaac
     8881 caattcccga tctagtaaca tagatgacac cgcgcgcgat aatttatcct agtttgcgcg
     8941 ctatattttg ttttctatcg cgtattaaat gtataattgc gggactctaa tcataaaaac
     9001 ccatctcata aataacgtca tgcattacat gttaattatt acatgcttaa cgtaattcaa
     9061 cagaaattat atgataatca tcgcaagacc ggcaacagga ttcaatctta agaaacttta
     9121 ttgccaaatg tttgaacgat cggggaaatt cgagctgttt gcagtttcaa tttcactcca
     9181 ttgagaaatt ggattttgat tatcattgtg taattgactt gaatctgtcg cacattagtt
     9241 atatgtagtg tgtccattgc tatatctggc tctgcttctt gataaggatc ttggtgtttg
     9301 actttgatta atggtttcat ttcgatagct atgttctgat atgttctcaa taaagtgaca
     9361 accatataaa gggttgatcc catgagtttg ttctccgttc ctcttgtttg aaatgcggtg
     9421 attttagctg ttcttaggag tatttcaatt gtagtcctat cctgtgaaag ttctttgtaa
     9481 tgtcttgaat tttgattatg attgtgttga atttatcacg ccttagttat atgtagttgt
     9541 tcattgctat ttctggctct ccctcttgat aaggatcttg gtgtttctct aatgctgcct
     9601 cttgctgttt ggtgcgatat agataggcat tcgggtctga aatctaacct atacattgac
     9661 ttcgatcttc gatttatggt ttcatttcaa tagcttttct cgggttttag ttttactgaa
     9721 atataacaat tgaatgatcc catgagtttt gcttgttgtg tgatgtgttc tcggttcctt
     9781 ttgtttgtaa tttcaattgt atttatgtct tgtgaaagag ctttataatg gtttaattgg
     9841 atgagagaca aataatatac attctctatg gcagccagta actgttgatc ttatattaca
     9901 catgtaagat aatgttggac cagaaatgtc aacatctttc gagaagtttt gtgtggcagt
     9961 aattcagata tatgttcact ctgtgacgca agcgtttaat atcttggcac tgaaatcgtt
    10021 gtcggaatac tgagagtttg acatctggaa cattaggatt cctttggagt tcgaaaattc
    10081 tggttcctac atttatataa aaacaagaca gtgatatcag agtttttaga ttgtttcagc
    10141 tttctacatt acttttttgc tatattaggt ggaacaatga ctcgtgcaac atccaaatgt
    10201 tctttctact cgtcaatagg taggtggttg attacataat ttggtgagag ttggtcgcat
    10261 aaagcttaac caataccata tctttcccca gatctcctct cagaaagtct gataaacaaa
    10321 ttatttaaca gaacagatac acaattggaa aacaaatatg tgacaattat tgcaaaaaca
    10381 aataagaatg aaagaaacag acgaaagtta agtaaccatg actttagtga aattaatcaa
    10441 tttcgtaagc aaaataataa aaaatcattt ttctaggaag cagaggagga gagtcctacc
    10501 aattcatctt ctctctctct ctatcggctc atatctccaa aagacctatc caaaaaaaaa
    10561 aagtttgagt ctttacgaat tccaaagaag caatgaaaaa ccctatccat atgtagctct
    10621 tttcgattcc gtaatcacca caaactcttc ctttcaatgg cgtcaacgcc gcctcactgg
    10681 gtcaccacca ccaacaacca ccgtccatgg cttcctcagc gtcctcgtcc cggtcgctcc
    10741 gttacctcag ctcctccctc ttcttcagcc tctgtttctt cagctcatct ttcacagact
    10801 actccaaatt tctctccttt gcaaaccccc aaatcagatt tctccggtcg tcaatctacc
    10861 cgattcgtct cccccgccac caataaccac cgtcagacca ggcaaaaccc aaactacaac
    10921 caccgtccgt atggtgcctc ttcttctcct cgtggctcag ctcctccgcc ttcatctgta
    10981 gctactgtag ctccagctca actatcacaa cctcctaact tttcgcctct ccaaacccca
    11041 aaatccgatc tgagtgcaga tttttcacgc cggagatcca cacgggctgt gtcaaagctg
    11101 catctgggga ggcagaccaa taacttaggt cgccatagcc cgcaggctga gatggcagcg
    11161 aaggagcttc tagggtttga atggtctgaa cccgcagatg ggatgagagc caccaccaaa
    11221 ggtcggggaa aggggtttct taggcagctg cttgacagct tggcgcctag gcttcaaggg
    11281 ctggaagatt ggtcatatct tctgagggag atgggtaacc aaggcgaatg ggagcgggct
    11341 gttggatcct tcgaatggat gatgatgcaa gaaggtgttc gcagtgattg gggcaagctt
    11401 gccagcacaa tgatctcaac ccttggtcgc cttggcaagg tggagatggc acaggtggtg
    11461 tttgacaaag cagaagctgc tggtgtgggt gcaaatgtgt acacatactc tgctttattg
    11521 agcgcctatg gacgaagtgg gcgacaccgg gaggcactgg aggtttttga acgcatgaag
    11581 tcctctggtt gtcggccaaa tctcataacc tacaacacag tcattgatgc ctgtggaaag
    11641 gggggtgttg ggctgaaccg cgcatgggag gtgtttgaag agatgcaaag agtgggagtg
    11701 caaccagacc gcataaccta caattccctg attgctgttt gcagccgcgg gggacactgg
    11761 cttgaagcaa aaagtctgtt tggagaaatg caagaccagg ggatagtgca agatattttc
    11821 acgttcaaca cccttattga tgcactgtgc aaggcgggtc gaatgactga tgctgcacaa
    11881 actctgcagt tgatggtgga gaaaaacgtc aaccccaatg ttgtaactta tagcacgatg
    11941 attgacggat atgggaagag tggtaagggt cccgaggcca tggagctgta tcggaagatg
    12001 cgagaagcca atgtccggcc agaccgggtg acatataata cactgcttga catatatggc
    12061 aaggcaggaa tgctcgcgga ggcacttaac atttgccagg agatggagcg ggcaggctgg
    12121 aaaacggatg ttgtaaccta taatgcgctg atcgatgcct acggcaagca aggcaatttt
    12181 cgacaggcag gaaagctgtt tgaagacatg aaggctgtcg gcttgaagcc taatgtgctt
    12241 acatattcgg ctctgatcga ctcttactcc aaagctggtc ggcataaaga agcacaggca
    12301 gctttcgagg atttcaagca ggctggtttg aaaccagacg ttgttctcta tagtgccttg
    12361 atcgatgcct tcgggaagaa tggaatggtg gatgaagctc tcatggtatt gagggagatg
    12421 atgggagagg gtattcaacc gaatattgta acctacaatt cccttataga tgcttatggt
    12481 cgggtgggcc aagtggaccg tgcgttgaag accttagaaa ccatgaaggg tgtggggatc
    12541 agcccaaact gtgtgacgta caacacagta atcgatgcat atggcaagga aggaagagca
    12601 gaggaagctc ggcaattatt taagcgaatg caggatgatg gagctacccc tgatgccatt
    12661 acattctcag cattgattga tgcgtcagga aaaagtggtg acactccggg agctgtgcgc
    12721 attttccggg aaatgcagga tgcgggtgtg aaacccaacg tggtgacttt ctctgcaatt
    12781 cttagtgctt gcagtcggtg tggtacatgt gaagatgctg cgatccttct aagcgagatg
    12841 cgaaattcag atgggcatgt gtatggtgtt gctcatgggt tgctgctggg aggggccaag
    12901 aatctgtggg tggccgcaga gggtctcttt gaccagattg ctaggatgga tcgatgcaca
    12961 ggcacagcct tctacaatgc gctcacggat gtgctctggc ggtttggaca gagggagggt
    13021 gctgggcggg tgcttcaggc agctagaaag cgtggggtgt atgagggggc tgtgtggggc
    13081 actgagagtg aaggttttgt tgaccttcac ctcatgtctg ttggggctgc tcaagccatg
    13141 ttgcatctgt ggctgcttga cttgcgtacc ctggtcaggg ctggacggct acttcctgga
    13201 ttgctcagca tcctgacagg ttggggaaag catagcaagg tggcaggaga tagtattgtt
    13261 aagcgcacag tagaacgagc tctcattgag atgggttcac cattccacac agcccgcttc
    13321 aatgagggtc gtattatctg ccagggacct aatgcgcgtg agtggctagc gatttcacgt
    13381 acagttgaga tgttgtcgct cactgatgtg cgcccacctg ccatggctgc cgagattgct
    13441 tggggctgtg acctttcatc tcttgctcca aaaacccctc agaagcaaac agccgaagat
    13501 cgctggagga agggagcaaa tccgtggggt cgtgaggatg atgttcgcat gagccggctg
    13561 ggctttacat gacttagtgt atgatgtaaa agtaaaacaa tttgtgttga tcattaaagt
    13621 gtataggacc aatggtccta acaatgtttg gctctgtgct aatatttgta acaaagcaac
    13681 tcgattgatt atgtgaaaat cgttttgtct ttttcttttc ttaaagatat gtaagaataa
    13741 atattttaaa gcaaatctcg agatttatta gaaacaaaaa aggattattt acattaaaca
    13801 gagaaaatct ctattgacat tggccgtttc gtgatccgtt gctggtttta tggaaactaa
    13861 acagaggaat ccacaggttt tcgaaagtaa accagtttga ttataaatag ttcaacttgt
    13921 caacaacacc ccagtgacgc ttcagttact tatttaacgt gattttttca cccgtcggta
    13981 aaaaaataaa tatcattctt gactttactt tatttctatg ttagatgaca catatttatt
    14041 tcattacttt cttaccaaaa ggcaaaaccc acaatcgagt taaacttcca ctgtaatgga
    14101 cctaatggtt gcaattgtct atccacacac atctactacg tttctcacta gaacaatcac
    14161 ctacaaattt catggtaaat tcttctatac agttaaaagt aaaacactcg aataaatatt
    14221 ttccataaca cgtgagagta tcttgttggt gttttgtcat tatcctctta acctgacacc
    14281 aaatttgtag taagtttatt ttttacgcaa catattattg actactatat tcatacacga
    14341 tttttttatt ttatttttcg gatcaaatca aatactcagg caaaggtcga aaaacgttaa
    14401 aagatttttt cattttatta aaaaaaccac agaaactcat ggtttttttt acgagatata
    14461 tttgtatctt atataataaa atacgttaat aatatatcag tagcaagcct ttgtacacca
    14521 gtcccatcgt tctctatata aaccattctt ctccttcctc tcatttttat gtacccaagc
    14581 ttggcactgg ccgtcgtttt acaacgtcgt gactgggaaa accctggcgt tacccaactt
    14641 aatcgccttg cagcacatcc ccctttcgcc agctggcgta atagcgaaga ggcccgcacc
    14701 gatcgccctt cccaacagtt gcgcagcctg aatggcgaat gctagagcag cttgagcttg
    14761 gatcagattg tcgtttcccg ccttcagttt aaactatcag tgtttgacag gatatattgg
    14821 cgggtaaacc taagagaaaa gagcgtttat tagaataatc ggatatttaa aagggcgtga
    14881 aa
//
