# Supplementary material for: The GENOMES UNCOUPLED1 protein has an ancient, highly conserved role in chloroplast gene expression but not in retrograde signalling
Source: bioRxiv preprint, doi:10.1101/2022.02.25.481377, version 1 (2022-02-26)
Supplement: Notes S1 [file 481377_file06.zip › MpGWB101_AtGUN1.gb]

LOCUS       SHp56_MpGWB101:AtGUN1_genomic_fragment       15316 bp    DNA     circular UNA 20-OCT-2021
DEFINITION  Gibson Assembly of AtGUN1 into pMpGWB101.
ACCESSION   urn.local...80-c6wpch5
VERSION     urn.local...80-c6wpch5
KEYWORDS    .
SOURCE      
  ORGANISM  .
FEATURES             Location/Qualifiers
     source          join(complement(<15007..15316),complement(1..>9156))
                     /organism="Binary vector pMpGWB101"
                     /mol_type="other DNA"
                     /db_xref="taxon:1662869"
     misc_feature    6455..6479
                     /note="T-DNA left border"
                     /standard_name="T-DNA left border"
     regulatory      6603..7381
                     /regulatory_class="promoter"
                     /note="double enhancer version of cauliflower mosaic virus
                     35S promoter"
                     /standard_name="regulatory"
     gene            7416..8441
                     /gene="hptII"
                     /standard_name="hptII gene"
     CDS             7416..8441
                     /gene="hptII"
                     /codon_start=1
                     /transl_table=11
                     /product="hygromycin phosphotransferase II"
                     /protein_id="BAS49607.1"
                     /db_xref="GI:929652359"
                     /translation="MKKPELTATSVEKFLIEKFDSVSDLMQLSEGEESRAFSFDVGGR
                     GYVLRVNSCADGFYKDRYVYRHFASAALPIPEVLDIGEFSESLTYCISRRSQGVTLQD
                     LPETELPAVLQPVAEAMDAIAAADLSQTSGFGPFGPQGIGQYTTWRDFICAIADPHVY
                     HWQTVMDDTVSASVAQALDELMLWAEDCPEVRHLVHADFGSNNVLTDNGRITAVIDWS
                     EAMFGDSQYEVANIFFWRPWLACMEQQTRYFERRHPELAGSPRLRAYMLRIGLDQLYQ
                     SLVDGNFDDAAWAQGRCDAIVRSGAGTVGRTQIARRSAAVWTDGCVEVLADSGNRRPS
                     TRPRAKK"
                     /standard_name="hptII CDS"
     regulatory      8463..8666
                     /regulatory_class="terminator"
                     /note="cauliflower mosaic virus 35S terminator polyA
                     signal"
                     /standard_name="regulatory"
     regulatory      complement(8748..>9156)
                     /regulatory_class="terminator"
                     /note="NOS terminator"
                     /standard_name="NOS terminator regulatory"
     gene            9157..15006
                     /standard_name="AtGUN1"
     promoter        9157..10656
     5'UTR           10501..10656
                     /standard_name
     sig_peptide     10657..10959
                     /standard_name="TargetP prediction"
     CDS             10657..>11049
                     /standard_name
     misc_feature    11049^11050
                     /note="Geneious type: Editing History Deletion"
                     /standard_name="ATGGCGTCAACGCCGCCTCACTGGGTCACCACCACCAACAAC
                     CACCGTCCATGGCTTCCTCAGCGTCCTCGTCCCGGTCGCTCCGTTACCTCAGCTCCTC
                     CCTCTTCTTCAGCCTCTGTTTCTTCAGCTCATCTTTCACAGACTACTCCAAATTTCTC
                     TCCTTTGCAAACCCCCAAATCAGATTTCTCCGGTCGTCAATCTACCCGATTCGTCTCC
                     CCCGCCACCAATAACCACCGTCAGACCAGGCAAAACCCAAACTACAACCACCGTCCGT
                     ATGGTGCCTCTTCTTCTCCTCGTGGCTCAGCTCCTCCGCCTTCATCTGTAGCTACTGT
                     AGCTCCAGCTCAACTATCACAACCTCCTAACTTTTCGCCTCTCCAAACCCCAAAATCC
                     GAT"
     CDS             <11050..14006
                     /standard_name
     primer_bind     12349..12369
                     /standard_name="SAIL gun1 RP"
     primer_bind     complement(13498..13518)
                     /standard_name="SAIL gun1 LP"
     3'UTR           14007..14203
                     /standard_name
     terminator      14007..15006
     misc_feature    15239..15263
                     /note="T-DNA right border"
                     /standard_name="T-DNA right border"
ORIGIN      
        1 aggtttatcc gttcgtccat ttgtatgtgc atgccaacca cagggttccc ctcgggatca
       61 aagtactttg atccaacccc tccgctgcta tagtgcagtc ggcttctgac gttcagtgca
      121 gccgtcttct gaaaacgaca tgtcgcacaa gtcctaagtt acgcgacagg ctgccgccct
      181 gcccttttcc tggcgttttc ttgtcgcgtg ttttagtcgc ataaagtaga atacttgcga
      241 ctagaaccgg agacattacg ccatgaacaa gagcgccgcc gctggcctgc tgggctatgc
      301 ccgcgtcagc accgacgacc aggacttgac caaccaacgg gccgaactgc acgcggccgg
      361 ctgcaccaag ctgttttccg agaagatcac cggcaccagg cgcgaccgcc cggagctggc
      421 caggatgctt gaccacctac gccctggcga cgttgtgaca gtgaccaggc tagaccgcct
      481 ggcccgcagc acccgcgacc tactggacat tgccgagcgc atccaggagg ccggcgcggg
      541 cctgcgtagc ctggcagagc cgtgggccga caccaccacg ccggccggcc gcatggtgtt
      601 gaccgtgttc gccggcattg ccgagttcga gcgttcccta atcatcgacc gcacccggag
      661 cgggcgcgag gccgccaagg cccgaggcgt gaagtttggc ccccgcccta ccctcacccc
      721 ggcacagatc gcgcacgccc gcgagctgat cgaccaggaa ggccgcaccg tgaaagaggc
      781 ggctgcactg cttggcgtgc atcgctcgac cctgtaccgc gcacttgagc gcagcgagga
      841 agtgacgccc accgaggcca ggcggcgcgg tgccttccgt gaggacgcat tgaccgaggc
      901 cgacgccctg gcggccgccg agaatgaacg ccaagaggaa caagcatgaa accgcaccag
      961 gacggccagg acgaaccgtt tttcattacc gaagagatcg aggcggagat gatcgcggcc
     1021 gggtacgtgt tcgagccgcc cgcgcacgtc tcaaccgtgc ggctgcatga aatcctggcc
     1081 ggtttgtctg atgccaagct ggcggcctgg ccggccagct tggccgctga agaaaccgag
     1141 cgccgccgtc taaaaaggtg atgtgtattt gagtaaaaca gcttgcgtca tgcggtcgct
     1201 gcgtatatga tgcgatgagt aaataaacaa atacgcaagg ggaacgcatg aaggttatcg
     1261 ctgtacttaa ccagaaaggc gggtcaggca agacgaccat cgcaacccat ctagcccgcg
     1321 ccctgcaact cgccggggcc gatgttctgt tagtcgattc cgatccccag ggcagtgccc
     1381 gcgattgggc ggccgtgcgg gaagatcaac cgctaaccgt tgtcggcatc gaccgcccga
     1441 cgattgaccg cgacgtgaag gccatcggcc ggcgcgactt cgtagtgatc gacggagcgc
     1501 cccaggcggc ggacttggct gtgtccgcga tcaaggcagc cgacttcgtg ctgattccgg
     1561 tgcagccaag cccttacgac atatgggcca ccgccgacct ggtggagctg gttaagcagc
     1621 gcattgaggt cacggatgga aggctacaag cggcctttgt cgtgtcgcgg gcgatcaaag
     1681 gcacgcgcat cggcggtgag gttgccgagg cgctggccgg gtacgagctg cccattcttg
     1741 agtcccgtat cacgcagcgc gtgagctacc caggcactgc cgccgccggc acaaccgttc
     1801 ttgaatcaga acccgagggc gacgctgccc gcgaggtcca ggcgctggcc gctgaaatta
     1861 aatcaaaact catttgagtt aatgaggtaa agagaaaatg agcaaaagca caaacacgct
     1921 aagtgccggc cgtccgagcg cacgcagcag caaggctgca acgttggcca gcctggcaga
     1981 cacgccagcc atgaagcggg tcaactttca gttgccggcg gaggatcaca ccaagctgaa
     2041 gatgtacgcg gtacgccaag gcaagaccat taccgagctg ctatctgaat acatcgcgca
     2101 gctaccagag taaatgagca aatgaataaa tgagtagatg aattttagcg gctaaaggag
     2161 gcggcatgga aaatcaagaa caaccaggca ccgacgccgt ggaatgcccc atgtgtggag
     2221 gaacgggcgg ttggccaggc gtaagcggct gggttgtctg ccggccctgc aatggcactg
     2281 gaacccccaa gcccgaggaa tcggcgtgag cggtcgcaaa ccatccggcc cggtacaaat
     2341 cggcgcggcg ctgggtgatg acctggtgga gaagttgaag gccgcgcagg ccgcccagcg
     2401 gcaacgcatc gaggcagaag cacgccccgg tgaatcgtgg caagcggccg ctgatcgaat
     2461 ccgcaaagaa tcccggcaac cgccggcagc cggtgcgccg tcgattagga agccgcccaa
     2521 gggcgacgag caaccagatt ttttcgttcc gatgctctat gacgtgggca cccgcgatag
     2581 tcgcagcatc atggacgtgg ccgttttccg tctgtcgaag cgtgaccgac gagctggcga
     2641 ggtgatccgc tacgagcttc cagacgggca cgtagaggtt tccgcagggc cggccggcat
     2701 ggccagtgtg tgggattacg acctggtact gatggcggtt tcccatctaa ccgaatccat
     2761 gaaccgatac cgggaaggga agggagacaa gcccggccgc gtgttccgtc cacacgttgc
     2821 ggacgtactc aagttctgcc ggcgagccga tggcggaaag cagaaagacg acctggtaga
     2881 aacctgcatt cggttaaaca ccacgcacgt tgccatgcag cgtacgaaga aggccaagaa
     2941 cggccgcctg gtgacggtat ccgagggtga agccttgatt agccgctaca agatcgtaaa
     3001 gagcgaaacc gggcggccgg agtacatcga gatcgagcta gctgattgga tgtaccgcga
     3061 gatcacagaa ggcaagaacc cggacgtgct gacggttcac cccgattact ttttgatcga
     3121 tcccggcatc ggccgttttc tctaccgcct ggcacgccgc gccgcaggca aggcagaagc
     3181 cagatggttg ttcaagacga tctacgaacg cagtggcagc gccggagagt tcaagaagtt
     3241 ctgtttcacc gtgcgcaagc tgatcgggtc aaatgacctg ccggagtacg atttgaagga
     3301 ggaggcgggg caggctggcc cgatcctagt catgcgctac cgcaacctga tcgagggcga
     3361 agcatccgcc ggttcctaat gtacggagca gatgctaggg caaattgccc tagcagggga
     3421 aaaaggtcga aaaggtctct ttcctgtgga tagcacgtac attgggaacc caaagccgta
     3481 cattgggaac cggaacccgt acattgggaa cccaaagccg tacattggga accggtcaca
     3541 catgtaagtg actgatataa aagagaaaaa aggcgatttt tccgcctaaa actctttaaa
     3601 acttattaaa actcttaaaa cccgcctggc ctgtgcataa ctgtctggcc agcgcacagc
     3661 cgaagagctg caaaaagcgc ctacccttcg gtcgctgcgc tccctacgcc ccgccgcttc
     3721 gcgtcggcct atcgcggccg ctggccgctc aaaaatggct ggcctacggc caggcaatct
     3781 accagggcgc ggacaagccg cgccgtcgcc actcgaccgc cggcgcccac atcaaggcac
     3841 cctgcctcgc gcgtttcggt gatgacggtg aaaacctctg acacatgcag ctcccggaga
     3901 cggtcacagc ttgtctgtaa gcggatgccg ggagcagaca agcccgtcag ggcgcgtcag
     3961 cgggtgttgg cgggtgtcgg ggcgcagcca tgacccagtc acgtagcgat agcggagtgt
     4021 atactggctt aactatgcgg catcagagca gattgtactg agagtgcacc atatgcggtg
     4081 tgaaataccg cacagatgcg taaggagaaa ataccgcatc aggcgctctt ccgcttcctc
     4141 gctcactgac tcgctgcgct cggtcgttcg gctgcggcga gcggtatcag ctcactcaaa
     4201 ggcggtaata cggttatcca cagaatcagg ggataacgca ggaaagaaca tgtgagcaaa
     4261 aggccagcaa aaggccagga accgtaaaaa ggccgcgttg ctggcgtttt tccataggct
     4321 ccgcccccct gacgagcatc acaaaaatcg acgctcaagt cagaggtggc gaaacccgac
     4381 aggactataa agataccagg cgtttccccc tggaagctcc ctcgtgcgct ctcctgttcc
     4441 gaccctgccg cttaccggat acctgtccgc ctttctccct tcgggaagcg tggcgctttc
     4501 tcatagctca cgctgtaggt atctcagttc ggtgtaggtc gttcgctcca agctgggctg
     4561 tgtgcacgaa ccccccgttc agcccgaccg ctgcgcctta tccggtaact atcgtcttga
     4621 gtccaacccg gtaagacacg acttatcgcc actggcagca gccactggta acaggattag
     4681 cagagcgagg tatgtaggcg gtgctacaga gttcttgaag tggtggccta actacggcta
     4741 cactagaagg acagtatttg gtatctgcgc tctgctgaag ccagttacct tcggaaaaag
     4801 agttggtagc tcttgatccg gcaaacaaac caccgctggt agcggtggtt tttttgtttg
     4861 caagcagcag attacgcgca gaaaaaaagg atctcaagaa gatcctttga tcttttctac
     4921 ggggtctgac gctcagtgga acgaaaactc acgttaaggg attttggtca tgcatgatat
     4981 atctcccaat ttgtgtaggg cttattatgc acgcttaaaa ataataaaag cagacttgac
     5041 ctgatagttt ggctgtgagc aattatgtgc ttagtgcatc taacgcttga gttaagccgc
     5101 gccgcgaagc ggcgtcggct tgaacgaatt tctagctaga cattatttgc cgactacctt
     5161 ggtgatctcg cctttcacgt agtggacaaa ttcttccaac tgatctgcgc gcgaggccaa
     5221 gcgatcttct tcttgtccaa gataagcctg tctagcttca agtatgacgg gctgatactg
     5281 ggccggcagg cgctccattg cccagtcggc agcgacatcc ttcggcgcga ttttgccggt
     5341 tactgcgctg taccaaatgc gggacaacgt aagcactaca tttcgctcat cgccagccca
     5401 gtcgggcggc gagttccata gcgttaaggt ttcatttagc gcctcaaata gatcctgttc
     5461 aggaaccgga tcaaagagtt cctccgccgc tggacctacc aaggcaacgc tatgttctct
     5521 tgcttttgtc agcaagatag ccagatcaat gtcgatcgtg gctggctcga agatacctgc
     5581 aagaatgtca ttgcgctgcc attctccaaa ttgcagttcg cgcttagctg gataacgcca
     5641 cggaatgatg tcgtcgtgca caacaatggt gacttctaca gcgcggagaa tctcgctctc
     5701 tccaggggaa gccgaagttt ccaaaaggtc gttgatcaaa gctcgccgcg ttgtttcatc
     5761 aagccttacg gtcaccgtaa ccagcaaatc aatatcactg tgtggcttca ggccgccatc
     5821 cactgcggag ccgtacaaat gtacggccag caacgtcggt tcgagatggc gctcgatgac
     5881 gccaactacc tctgatagtt gagtcgatac ttcggcgatc accgcttccc ccatgatgtt
     5941 taactttgtt ttagggcgac tgccctgctg cgtaacatcg ttgctgctcc ataacatcaa
     6001 acatcgaccc acggcgtaac gcgcttgctg cttggatgcc cgaggcatag actgtacccc
     6061 aaaaaaacag tcataacaag ccatgaaaac cgccactgcg ccgttaccac cgctgcgttc
     6121 ggtcaaggtt ctggaccagt tgcgtgagcg catacgctac ttgcattaca gcttacgaac
     6181 cgaacaggct tatgtccact gggttcgtgc ccgaattgat cacaggcagc aacgctctgt
     6241 catcgttaca atcaacatgc taccctccgc gagatcatcc gtgtttcaaa cccggcagct
     6301 tagttgccgt tcttccgaat agcatcggta acatgagcaa agtctgccgc cttacaacgg
     6361 ctctcccgct gacgccgtcc cggactgatg ggctgcctgt atcgagtggt gattttgtgc
     6421 cgagctgccg gtcggggagc tgttggctgg ctggtggcag gatatattgt ggtgtaaaca
     6481 aattgacgct tagacaactt aataacacat tgcggacgtt tttaatgtac tgaattaacg
     6541 ccgaattagg ctgaatttat ttctgaattc ggtttgcgta ttggctagag cagcttgcca
     6601 acatggtgga gcacgacact ctcgtctact ccaagaatat caaagataca gtctcagaag
     6661 accaaagggc tattgagact tttcaacaaa gggtaatatc gggaaacctc ctcggattcc
     6721 attgcccagc tatctgtcac ttcatcaaaa ggacagtaga aaaggaaggt ggcacctaca
     6781 aatgccatca ttgcgataaa ggaaaggcta tcgttcaaga tgcctctgcc gacagtggtc
     6841 ccaaagatgg acccccaccc acgaggagca tcgtggaaaa agaagacgtt ccaaccacgt
     6901 cttcaaagca agtggattga tgtgaacatg gtggagcacg acactctcgt ctactccaag
     6961 aatatcaaag atacagtctc agaagaccaa agggctattg agacttttca acaaagggta
     7021 atatcgggaa acctcctcgg attccattgc ccagctatct gtcacttcat caaaaggaca
     7081 gtagaaaagg aaggtggcac ctacaaatgc catcattgcg ataaaggaaa ggctatcgtt
     7141 caagatgcct ctgccgacag tggtcccaaa gatggacccc cacccacgag gagcatcgtg
     7201 gaaaaagaag acgttccaac cacgtcttca aagcaagtgg attgatgtga tatctccact
     7261 gacgtaaggg atgacgcaca atcccactat ccttcgcaag accttcctct atataaggaa
     7321 gttcatttca tttggagagg acacgctgaa atcaccagtc tctctctaca aatctatctc
     7381 tctcgagctt tcgcagatcc ggggggcaat gagatatgaa aaagcctgaa ctcaccgcga
     7441 cgtctgtcga gaagtttctg atcgaaaagt tcgacagcgt ctccgacctg atgcagctct
     7501 cggagggcga agaatctcgt gctttcagct tcgatgtagg agggcgtgga tatgtcctgc
     7561 gggtaaatag ctgcgccgat ggtttctaca aagatcgtta tgtttatcgg cactttgcat
     7621 cggccgcgct cccgattccg gaagtgcttg acattgggga gtttagcgag agcctgacct
     7681 attgcatctc ccgccgttca cagggtgtca cgttgcaaga cctgcctgaa accgaactgc
     7741 ccgctgttct acaaccggtc gcggaggcta tggatgcgat cgctgcggcc gatcttagcc
     7801 agacgagcgg gttcggccca ttcggaccgc aaggaatcgg tcaatacact acatggcgtg
     7861 atttcatatg cgcgattgct gatccccatg tgtatcactg gcaaactgtg atggacgaca
     7921 ccgtcagtgc gtccgtcgcg caggctctcg atgagctgat gctttgggcc gaggactgcc
     7981 ccgaagtccg gcacctcgtg cacgcggatt tcggctccaa caatgtcctg acggacaatg
     8041 gccgcataac agcggtcatt gactggagcg aggcgatgtt cggggattcc caatacgagg
     8101 tcgccaacat cttcttctgg aggccgtggt tggcttgtat ggagcagcag acgcgctact
     8161 tcgagcggag gcatccggag cttgcaggat cgccacgact ccgggcgtat atgctccgca
     8221 ttggtcttga ccaactctat cagagcttgg ttgacggcaa tttcgatgat gcagcttggg
     8281 cgcagggtcg atgcgacgca atcgtccgat ccggagccgg gactgtcggg cgtacacaaa
     8341 tcgcccgcag aagcgcggcc gtctggaccg atggctgtgt agaagtactc gccgatagtg
     8401 gaaaccgacg ccccagcact cgtccgaggg caaagaaata gagtagatgc cgaccgggat
     8461 ctgtcgatcg acaagctcga gtttctccat aataatgtgt gagtagttcc cagataaggg
     8521 aattagggtt cctatagggt ttcgctcatg tgttgagcat ataagaaacc cttagtatgt
     8581 atttgtattt gtaaaatact tctatcaata aaatttctaa ttcctaaaac caaaatccag
     8641 tactaaaatc cagatccccc gaattaattc ggcgttaatt cagtacatta aaaacgtccg
     8701 caatgtgttg aattcagaaa taggcgcgcc taattcagcc taatgtgagt tagctcactc
     8761 attaggcacc ccaggcttta cactttatgc ttccggctcg tatgttgtgt ggaattgtga
     8821 gcggataaca atttcacaca ggaaacagct atgaccatga ttacgaattg gttccggaac
     8881 caattcccga tctagtaaca tagatgacac cgcgcgcgat aatttatcct agtttgcgcg
     8941 ctatattttg ttttctatcg cgtattaaat gtataattgc gggactctaa tcataaaaac
     9001 ccatctcata aataacgtca tgcattacat gttaattatt acatgcttaa cgtaattcaa
     9061 cagaaattat atgataatca tcgcaagacc ggcaacagga ttcaatctta agaaacttta
     9121 ttgccaaatg tttgaacgat cggggaaatt cgagctgttt gcagtttcaa tttcactcca
     9181 ttgagaaatt ggattttgat tatcattgtg taattgactt gaatctgtcg cacattagtt
     9241 atatgtagtg tgtccattgc tatatctggc tctgcttctt gataaggatc ttggtgtttg
     9301 actttgatta atggtttcat ttcgatagct atgttctgat atgttctcaa taaagtgaca
     9361 accatataaa gggttgatcc catgagtttg ttctccgttc ctcttgtttg aaatgcggtg
     9421 attttagctg ttcttaggag tatttcaatt gtagtcctat cctgtgaaag ttctttgtaa
     9481 tgtcttgaat tttgattatg attgtgttga atttatcacg ccttagttat atgtagttgt
     9541 tcattgctat ttctggctct ccctcttgat aaggatcttg gtgtttctct aatgctgcct
     9601 cttgctgttt ggtgcgatat agataggcat tcgggtctga aatctaacct atacattgac
     9661 ttcgatcttc gatttatggt ttcatttcaa tagcttttct cgggttttag ttttactgaa
     9721 atataacaat tgaatgatcc catgagtttt gcttgttgtg tgatgtgttc tcggttcctt
     9781 ttgtttgtaa tttcaattgt atttatgtct tgtgaaagag ctttataatg gtttaattgg
     9841 atgagagaca aataatatac attctctatg gcagccagta actgttgatc ttatattaca
     9901 catgtaagat aatgttggac cagaaatgtc aacatctttc gagaagtttt gtgtggcagt
     9961 aattcagata tatgttcact ctgtgacgca agcgtttaat atcttggcac tgaaatcgtt
    10021 gtcggaatac tgagagtttg acatctggaa cattaggatt cctttggagt tcgaaaattc
    10081 tggttcctac atttatataa aaacaagaca gtgatatcag agtttttaga ttgtttcagc
    10141 tttctacatt acttttttgc tatattaggt ggaacaatga ctcgtgcaac atccaaatgt
    10201 tctttctact cgtcaatagg taggtggttg attacataat ttggtgagag ttggtcgcat
    10261 aaagcttaac caataccata tctttcccca gatctcctct cagaaagtct gataaacaaa
    10321 ttatttaaca gaacagatac acaattggaa aacaaatatg tgacaattat tgcaaaaaca
    10381 aataagaatg aaagaaacag acgaaagtta agtaaccatg actttagtga aattaatcaa
    10441 tttcgtaagc aaaataataa aaaatcattt ttctaggaag cagaggagga gagtcctacc
    10501 aattcatctt ctctctctct ctatcggctc atatctccaa aagacctatc caaaaaaaaa
    10561 aagtttgagt ctttacgaat tccaaagaag caatgaaaaa ccctatccat atgtagctct
    10621 tttcgattcc gtaatcacca caaactcttc ctttcaatgg cgtcaacgcc gcctcactgg
    10681 gtcaccacca ccaacaacca ccgtccatgg cttcctcagc gtcctcgtcc cggtcgctcc
    10741 gttacctcag ctcctccctc ttcttcagcc tctgtttctt cagctcatct ttcacagact
    10801 actccaaatt tctctccttt gcaaaccccc aaatcagatt tctccggtcg tcaatctacc
    10861 cgattcgtct cccccgccac caataaccac cgtcagacca ggcaaaaccc aaactacaac
    10921 caccgtccgt atggtgcctc ttcttctcct cgtggctcag ctcctccgcc ttcatctgta
    10981 gctactgtag ctccagctca actatcacaa cctcctaact tttcgcctct ccaaacccca
    11041 aaatccgatc tttcatcgga tttttcaggt agacgatcga ctagattcgt ctccaagatg
    11101 catttcgggc ggcagaagac gacaatggct acgagacata gctctgctgc tgaagatgca
    11161 cttcaaaacg ctattgattt ctctggagac gatgagatgt ttcatagtct aatgttgagc
    11221 tttgagtcaa agctgtgtgg ctctgacgac tgtacctata taatccgtga gttagggaat
    11281 cgtaatgagt gcgataaagc tgttggcttt tatgagtttg cggttaaacg agagaggaga
    11341 aagaacgagc aggggaagtt agctagtgct atgataagta ctcttggtag atatggtaaa
    11401 gtaactattg ctaagaggat tttcgaaact gcttttgctg gtggatatgg aaacacggtt
    11461 tacgccttct cggctttgat cagcgcttat gggagaagtg ggctacatga ggaagccatt
    11521 agtgtcttca actccatgaa agagtatggc ttgaggccga atttggttac ctacaatgct
    11581 gtgattgacg cttgcggtaa aggcgggatg gagtttaagc aagtagccaa gtttttcgat
    11641 gagatgcaga ggaacggtgt gcagccagat agaataactt tcaactcgtt gcttgctgtt
    11701 tgcagtagag gagggttgtg ggaagcagca aggaatctgt ttgatgagat gacgaataga
    11761 aggattgagc aagatgtttt ttcttataat acgcttttgg atgcaatttg caaaggtggg
    11821 cagatggacc ttgctttcga aatccttgct cagatgccag ttaagagaat catgcctaat
    11881 gttgtaagtt atagcaccgt tattgatggg tttgcaaaag ccggaagatt tgatgaagct
    11941 cttaacttgt ttggtgaaat gagatatctt ggtattgcat tagatagagt ttcttacaat
    12001 acattgcttt caatctacac taaagttggt agatctgaag aagctttgga tattctgaga
    12061 gaaatggcat ctgttgggat taaaaaggat gttgtgactt ataatgctct tcttggagga
    12121 tatgggaaac aagggaaata tgatgaagtg aagaaagttt tcactgagat gaagcgagag
    12181 catgtgttgc ctaacttact gacttattca actttgatcg atgggtactc gaaggggggt
    12241 ttgtataaag aggcaatgga gatatttagg gagtttaaga gcgccggatt aagagctgat
    12301 gttgttttgt acagtgcatt gattgatgca ttgtgcaaga atgggttggt gggttctgct
    12361 gtttctttga tcgatgagat gacaaaggaa ggaattagtc ctaatgttgt aacttataat
    12421 tccataatcg atgcctttgg tcgttctgca actatggaca gatcagccga ttatagcaat
    12481 ggtggatctt tgcctttctc ttcttctgct ctgagtgcat tgactgaaac agagggtaat
    12541 cgggtaatac agttatttgg gcagttaaca actgagagta acaaccgaac gacgaaagat
    12601 tgtgaggagg gtatgcagga gctctcctgt atattggaag ttttccgcaa aatgcatcag
    12661 ctggaaatta aaccaaatgt tgtaaccttt tcagcgattc tgaatgcttg caggtttgtt
    12721 tctcctttgg atcctctttt tgaagttaac gagtgaaaga tatgaccaaa tagtttgggt
    12781 tttcctagat tagctctatg tggttttgct gtttgactcc attttctgtg ggatacttat
    12841 tttgcttaca cgtttgtatc tatgtagtcg gtgtaactca tttgaagatg catcaatgct
    12901 actagaggag ctcaggctgt ttgataataa ggtatatggt gttgttcatg gacttctcat
    12961 gggccagaga gagaatgtat ggctccaagc tcagagctta tttgacaaag taaatgaaat
    13021 ggatggttcg actgcttctg ccttctacaa tgccctaact gacatgcttt ggcactttgg
    13081 ccaggtaaaa taacactgat attgtagagg ccaaattttg taaccgtttt ttaatgcgtt
    13141 actattagta caaaggctta cttttgggaa ccttctgcta tagaaacgag gtgcagaact
    13201 ggtggcactt gagggaagat ctaggcaagt ttgggaaaac gtgtggtctg attcttgctt
    13261 ggacttacac ctcatgtctt ctggagctgc acgtgcaatg gtccatgcgt ggctactaaa
    13321 catacgctcc attgtctatg aaggtcatga gttacctaaa gtcttgaggt aagctacaaa
    13381 gagctcttcg gtttaactat caacttaaac cggcctataa tacccggctc ttttcctttt
    13441 atggttgctt cctaaaactc catcagggcc cgagaattaa gtccaatctc ttcttttccg
    13501 aaatctgata tgcagcatgt ccttgatgat gctatgtttt cttgtgatag gttgaagttt
    13561 ttggtcatac actatgatta tagtgtctct gtagatactt tgcttatgtg atgtggtcat
    13621 gtttcgcaaa tcttttgtga tcccctcaac ttttatcact atctgggtta gttcaaaact
    13681 tgttaataac tttttcttat tgtggcagta tattgactgg ctgggggaaa cacagcaaag
    13741 tggttggaga cggagcacta agacgagcgg ttgaagttct tttgagggga atggatgcac
    13801 cattccacct gtcaaaatgc aacatgggac ggttcacatc aagcggttcg gtggtagcaa
    13861 cttggctgcg tgaatcagcc acactgaaac tcttaatcct ccatgaccac ataacaaccg
    13921 ccacagctac tactacaaca atgaaatcaa cagaccaaca acaacggaaa cagacgtcgt
    13981 ttgctttaca gcctcttctt ttgtagctta gtgtatgatg taaaagtaaa acaatttgtg
    14041 ttgatcatta aagtgtatag gaccaatggt cctaacaatg tttggctctg tgctaatatt
    14101 tgtaacaaag caactcgatt gattatgtga aaatcgtttt gtctttttct tttcttaaag
    14161 atatgtaaga ataaatattt taaagcaaat ctcgagattt attagaaaca aaaaaggatt
    14221 atttacatta aacagagaaa atctctattg acattggccg tttcgtgatc cgttgctggt
    14281 tttatggaaa ctaaacagag gaatccacag gttttcgaaa gtaaaccagt ttgattataa
    14341 atagttcaac ttgtcaacaa caccccagtg acgcttcagt tacttattta acgtgatttt
    14401 ttcacccgtc ggtaaaaaaa taaatatcat tcttgacttt actttatttc tatgttagat
    14461 gacacatatt tatttcatta ctttcttacc aaaaggcaaa acccacaatc gagttaaact
    14521 tccactgtaa tggacctaat ggttgcaatt gtctatccac acacatctac tacgtttctc
    14581 actagaacaa tcacctacaa atttcatggt aaattcttct atacagttaa aagtaaaaca
    14641 ctcgaataaa tattttccat aacacgtgag agtatcttgt tggtgttttg tcattatcct
    14701 cttaacctga caccaaattt gtagtaagtt tattttttac gcaacatatt attgactact
    14761 atattcatac acgatttttt tattttattt ttcggatcaa atcaaatact caggcaaagg
    14821 tcgaaaaacg ttaaaagatt ttttcatttt attaaaaaaa ccacagaaac tcatggtttt
    14881 ttttacgaga tatatttgta tcttatataa taaaatacgt taataatata tcagtagcaa
    14941 gcctttgtac accagtccca tcgttctcta tataaaccat tcttctcctt cctctcattt
    15001 ttatgtaccc aagcttggca ctggccgtcg ttttacaacg tcgtgactgg gaaaaccctg
    15061 gcgttaccca acttaatcgc cttgcagcac atcccccttt cgccagctgg cgtaatagcg
    15121 aagaggcccg caccgatcgc ccttcccaac agttgcgcag cctgaatggc gaatgctaga
    15181 gcagcttgag cttggatcag attgtcgttt cccgccttca gtttaaacta tcagtgtttg
    15241 acaggatata ttggcgggta aacctaagag aaaagagcgt ttattagaat aatcggatat
    15301 ttaaaagggc gtgaaa
//
